>Addgene plasmid #247156 | pEf1a-superDn29-dCas9-P2A-GFP | addgene full sequence | sequence record 491689 | Addgene NGS Result
TGCACGAGTGGGTTACATCGAACTGGATCTCAACAGCGGTAAGATCCTTGAGAGTTTTCGCCCCGAAGAA
CGTTTTCCAATGATGAGCACTTTTAAAGTTCTGCTATGTGGCGCGGTATTATCCCGTATTGACGCCGGGC
AAGAGCAACTCGGTCGCCGCATACACTATTCTCAGAATGACTTGGTTGAGTACTCACCAGTCACAGAAAA
GCATCTTACGGATGGCATGACAGTAAGAGAATTATGCAGTGCTGCCATAACCATGAGTGATAACACTGCG
GCCAACTTACTTCTGACAACGATCGGAGGACCGAAGGAGCTAACCGCTTTTTTGCACAACATGGGGGATC
ATGTAACTCGCCTTGATCGTTGGGAACCGGAGCTGAATGAAGCCATACCAAACGACGAGCGTGACACCAC
GATGCCTGTAGCAATGGCAACAACGTTGCGCAAACTATTAACTGGCGAACTACTTACTCTAGCTTCCCGG
CAACAATTAATAGACTGGATGGAGGCGGATAAAGTTGCAGGACCACTTCTGCGCTCGGCCCTTCCGGCTG
GCTGGTTTATTGCTGATAAATCTGGAGCCGGTGAGCGTGGGTCTCGCGGTATCATTGCAGCACTGGGGCC
AGATGGTAAGCCCTCCCGTATCGTAGTTATCTACACGACGGGGAGTCAGGCAACTATGGATGAACGAAAT
AGACAGATCGCTGAGATAGGTGCCTCACTGATTAAGCATTGGTAACTGTCAGACCAAGTTTACTCATATA
TACTTTAGATTGATTTAAAACTTCATTTTTAATTTAAAAGGATCTAGGTGAAGATCCTTTTTGATAATCT
CATGACCAAAATCCCTTAACGTGAGTTTTCGTTCCACTGAGCGTCAGACCCCGTAGAAAAGATCAAAGGA
TCTTCTTGAGATCCTTTTTTTCTGCGCGTAATCTGCTGCTTGCAAACAAAAAAACCACCGCTACCAGCGG
TGGTTTGTTTGCCGGATCAAGAGCTACCAACTCTTTTTCCGAAGGTAACTGGCTTCAGCAGAGCGCAGAT
ACCAAATACTGTTCTTCTAGTGTAGCCGTAGTTAGGCCACCACTTCAAGAACTCTGTAGCACCGCCTACA
TACCTCGCTCTGCTAATCCTGTTACCAGTGGCTGCTGCCAGTGGCGATAAGTCGTGTCTTACCGGGTTGG
ACTCAAGACGATAGTTACCGGATAAGGCGCAGCGGTCGGGCTGAACGGGGGGTTCGTGCACACAGCCCAG
CTTGGAGCGAACGACCTACACCGAACTGAGATACCTACAGCGTGAGCTATGAGAAAGCGCCACGCTTCCC
GAAGGGAGAAAGGCGGACAGGTATCCGGTAAGCGGCAGGGTCGGAACAGGAGAGCGCACGAGGGAGCTTC
CAGGGGGAAACGCCTGGTATCTTTATAGTCCTGTCGGGTTTCGCCACCTCTGACTTGAGCGTCGATTTTT
GTGATGCTCGTCAGGGGGGCGGAGCCTATGGAAAAACGCCAGCAACGCGGCCTTTTTACGGTTCCTGGCC
TTTTGCTGGCCTTTTGCTCACATGTTCTTTCCTGCGTTATCCCCTGATTCTGTGGATAACCGTATTACCG
CCTTTGCGCATCAGAATTCAAAAAAAGCACCGACTCGGTGCCACTTTTTCAAGTTGATAACGGACTAGCC
TTATTTTAACTTGCTATTTCTAGCTCTAAAACACAACAGCAGAATACACACTGGTGTTTCGTCCTTTCCA
CAAGATATATAAAGCCAAGAAATCGAAATACTTTCAAGTTACGGTAAGCATATGATAGTCCATTTTAAAA
CATAATTTTAAAACTGCAAACTACCCAAGAAATTATTACTTTCTACGTCACGTATTTTGTACTAATATCT
TTGTGTTTACAGTCAAATTAATTCCAATTATCTCTCTAACAGCCTTGTATCGTATATGCAAATATGAAGG
AATCATGGGAAATAGGCCCTCGCTAGCTGAAGTGAGCTGATACCGCTCGCCGCAGCCGAACGACCGAGCG
CAGCGAGTCAGTGAGCGAGGAAGGGAAGAGCGGACCTTCTAGGTCTTGAAAGGAGTGGGAATTGGCTCCG
GTGCCCGTCAGTGGGCAGAGCGCACATCGCCCACAGTCCCCGAGAAGTTGGGGGGAGGGGTCGGCAATTG
AACCGGTGCCTAGAGAAGGTGGCGCGGGGTAAACTGGGAAAGTGATGTCGTGTACTGGCTCCGCCTTTTT
CCCGAGGGTGGGGGAGAACCGTATATAAGTGCAGTAGTCGCCGTGAACGTTCTTTTTCGCAACGGGTTTG
CCGCCAGAACACAGGTAAGTGCCGTGTGTGGTTCCCGCGGGCCTGGCCTCTTTACGGGTTATGGCCCTTG
CGTGCCTTGAATTACTTCCACCTGGCTGCAGTACGTGATTCTTGATCCCGAGCTTCGGGTTGGAAGTGGG
TGGGAGAGTTCGAGGCCTTGCGCTTAAGGAGCCCCTTCGCCTCGTGCTTGAGTTGAGGCCTGGCCTGGGC
GCTGGGGCCGCCGCGTGCGAATCTGGTGGCACCTTCGCGCCTGTCTCGCTGCTTTCGATAAGTCTCTAGC
CATTTAAAATTTTTGATGACCTGCTGCGACGCTTTTTTTCTGGCAAGATAGTCTTGTAAATGCGGGCCAA
GATCTGCACACTGGTATTTCGGTTTTTGGGGCCGCGGGCGGCGACGGGGCCCGTGCGTCCCAGCGCACAT
GTTCGGCGAGGCGGGGCCTGCGAGCGCGGCCACCGAGAATCGGACGGGGGTAGTCTCAAGCTGGCCGGCC
TGCTCTGGTGCCTGGCCTCGCGCCGCCGTGTATCGCCCCGCCCTGGGCGGCAAGGCTGGCCCGGTCGGCA
CCAGTTGCGTGAGCGGAAAGATGGCCGCTTCCCGGCCCTGCTGCAGGGAGCTCAAAATGGAGGACGCGGC
GCTCGGGAGAGCGGGCGGGTGAGTCACCCACACAAAGGAAAAGGGCCTTTCCGTCCTCAGCCGTCGCTTC
ATGTGACTCCACGGAGTACCGGGCGCCGTCCAGGCACCTCGATTAGTTCTCGAGCTTTTGGAGTACGTCG
TCTTTAGGTTGGGGGGAGGGGTTTTATGCGATGGAGTTTCCCCACACTGAGTGGGTGGAGACTGAAGTTA
GGCCAGCTTGGCACTTGATGTAATTCTCCTTGGAATTTGCCCTTTTTGAGTTTGGATCTTGGTTCATTCT
CAAGCCTCAGACAGTGGTTCAAAGTTTTTTTCTTCCATTTCAGGTGTCGTGACGTACGGCCACCATGGAA
CGGGTGCTCATACACCTTAGAAAGTCCAGAGCCGATCTGGAAGCTGAGGCCAGGGGCGAGGGCGAAACCC
TGGCTAAACATAGAAACATCCTGCTGAAGCTGGCCAAAGAAAGAAATCTGAACATCGTGAAGATCAGAGA
GGAAGTGGGCATCAGCGGCGAGTCTCTGATCCACAGACCTGAGATGCTGGAGACACTGAAGGGGGTGGAA
GAGGGACTGTACGACGCTGTGCTGTGCATGGACATCGACAGACTGGGCAGAGGCAATACCAAGGAGCAGG
GCATTATCCTGGAGGCCTTCAAGAATAGCAACACCAAGATCATCACCCCTCTGAAAACATACGACCTGAA
CAACGAGTTCGACGAGGAATACGCCGAGTTTGGCGCCTTCATGGCCAGGCGGGAATTCAAGTTTATCACC
AGAAGACTGCAGCGGGGCAGAGTGGCCACAGTTGAGGAGGGAAATTACATCGCTCCAAGACCACCTTACG
GCTACATCATCGAGAAAAACAACAAGGAGCGGTACCTGATTCCTCACCCTGAGCAGGCCCCTATCGTGAA
GATGATCTTTGACTGGTACACCCACGACGATCCTAACGTGCGGATGGGCGCCAGCAAGATCGCCAACGAG
CTGAACAAGTTCTGCAAGAGCCCTACAGGCATCCCCTGGAAGGTCTCCACCGTGTTGTCTAAGTTGAAGA
ATGCCGTGTACGCCGGCAGAATCCAGTGGCGGAAGCGGGAGGAAAAAAAATCTATCACACCAGGCAAAAA
AAAGGATGTCCGGATGCGGCCCAAGGAACAATGGATCGACGTGGAGGGCAAGCACGAACCTCTGGTGTCC
ATGGAAACCTACCTGAAGGCCCAAGAGATCCTGGAGCGGAAGTACCACGTGCCCTATCAGAAGCAGAACG
GCATCACTAACCCCCTGGCCGGACTGGTCAAGTGCGGGATTTGTGGTAGCAGCATGGTGTATAGACCTTA
CACCCACAAGCGCCACCCCCACCTGATCTGCTACCAGAGATACTGTACCAACAAGTCTAGCAGATTCGAG
TACGTGGAAAGCAAAATTATCCAAGGCCTGCACCAGCTGCTGGCACAGTACAAGGCCGATTGGTTCAAAC
ATCAGAGACCCAAGGTGAACGACGACAGCGTGGACCCCAGACAGAAAGCCCTCCACCGGCTGGAGAAGGA
ACTGAATGACCTGTGCAAGCAGAAGGACAACCTGCACAATCTGCTGGAGAAGGGCGTGTACAGCATCGAT
ACATTCCTGGAAAGAAGCAACATCCTGGCTGAACGCATCGATGATACCAAGAAGGCCATCCACGACGCCG
AGAAGGCTCTGGCCGAGGAGGTGCAGCGGAACAAAGTGAAGAAGGATATCATCCCCACAGTCGAGAACGT
GCTTGAACTGTACTACAAGACCCAGGACCCTGCCAAGAAGAACAACCTGCTGAAGAGCGTGCTGGACTAC
GCTGTTTACAGAAAAGAAAAGCACCAGAGAGACGATGACTTCACCTTGGTGCTTTATCCTAAGCTGCCTC
AGATCAACAGCGGACCTAAGAAAAAGAGGAAGGTGTCTGGTAGCGAGACACCCGGTACCAGTGAAAGCGC
CACGCCAGAAAGCAGTGGGAGTGAGACTCCGGGTACATCTGAATCAGCGACACCGGAATCAAGTGGCGGC
AGCAGCGGCGGCAGCAGCAGCCCCAAGAAGAAGAGAAAGGTGGAGGCCAGCGACAAGAAGTACAGCATCG
GCCTGGCCATCGGCACCAACTCTGTGGGCTGGGCCGTGATCACCGACGAGTACAAGGTGCCCAGCAAGAA
ATTCAAGGTGCTGGGCAACACCGACCGGCACAGCATCAAGAAGAACCTGATCGGAGCCCTGCTGTTCGAC
AGCGGCGAAACAGCCGAGGCCACCCGGCTGAAGAGAACCGCCAGAAGAAGATACACCAGACGGAAGAACC
GGATCTGCTATCTGCAAGAGATCTTCAGCAACGAGATGGCCAAGGTGGACGACAGCTTCTTCCACAGACT
GGAAGAGTCCTTCCTGGTGGAAGAGGATAAGAAGCACGAGCGGCACCCCATCTTCGGCAACATCGTGGAC
GAGGTGGCCTACCACGAGAAGTACCCCACCATCTACCACCTGAGAAAGAAACTGGTGGACAGCACCGACA
AGGCCGACCTGCGGCTGATCTATCTGGCCCTGGCCCACATGATCAAGTTCCGGGGCCACTTCCTGATCGA
GGGCGACCTGAACCCCGACAACAGCGACGTGGACAAGCTGTTCATCCAGCTGGTGCAGACCTACAACCAG
CTGTTCGAGGAAAACCCCATCAACGCCAGCGGCGTGGACGCCAAGGCCATCCTGTCTGCCAGACTGAGCA
AGAGCAGACGGCTGGAAAATCTGATCGCCCAGCTGCCCGGCGAGAAGAAGAATGGCCTGTTCGGCAACCT
GATTGCCCTGAGCCTGGGCCTGACCCCCAACTTCAAGAGCAACTTCGACCTGGCCGAGGATGCCAAACTG
CAGCTGAGCAAGGACACCTACGACGACGACCTGGACAACCTGCTGGCCCAGATCGGCGACCAGTACGCCG
ACCTGTTTCTGGCCGCCAAGAACCTGTCCGACGCCATCCTGCTGAGCGACATCCTGAGAGTGAACACCGA
GATCACCAAGGCCCCCCTGAGCGCCTCTATGATCAAGAGATACGACGAGCACCACCAGGACCTGACCCTG
CTGAAAGCTCTCGTGCGGCAGCAGCTGCCTGAGAAGTACAAAGAGATTTTCTTCGACCAGAGCAAGAACG
GCTACGCCGGCTACATTGACGGCGGAGCCAGCCAGGAAGAGTTCTACAAGTTCATCAAGCCCATCCTGGA
AAAGATGGACGGCACCGAGGAACTGCTCGTGAAGCTGAACAGAGAGGACCTGCTGCGGAAGCAGCGGACC
TTCGACAACGGCAGCATCCCCCACCAGATCCACCTGGGAGAGCTGCACGCCATTCTGCGGCGGCAGGAAG
ATTTTTACCCATTCCTGAAGGACAACCGGGAAAAGATCGAGAAGATCCTGACCTTCCGCATCCCCTACTA
CGTGGGCCCTCTGGCCAGGGGAAACAGCAGATTCGCCTGGATGACCAGAAAGAGCGAGGAAACCATCACC
CCCTGGAACTTCGAGGAAGTGGTGGACAAGGGCGCTTCCGCCCAGAGCTTCATCGAGCGGATGACCAACT
TCGATAAGAACCTGCCCAACGAGAAGGTGCTGCCCAAGCACAGCCTGCTGTACGAGTACTTCACCGTGTA
TAACGAGCTGACCAAAGTGAAATACGTGACCGAGGGAATGAGAAAGCCCGCCTTCCTGAGCGGCGAGCAG
AAAAAGGCCATCGTGGACCTGCTGTTCAAGACCAACCGGAAAGTGACCGTGAAGCAGCTGAAAGAGGACT
ACTTCAAGAAAATCGAGTGCTTCGACTCCGTGGAAATCTCCGGCGTGGAAGATCGGTTCAACGCCTCCCT
GGGCACATACCACGATCTGCTGAAAATTATCAAGGACAAGGACTTCCTGGACAATGAGGAAAACGAGGAC
ATTCTGGAAGATATCGTGCTGACCCTGACACTGTTTGAGGACAGAGAGATGATCGAGGAACGGCTGAAAA
CCTATGCCCACCTGTTCGACGACAAAGTGATGAAGCAGCTGAAGCGGCGGAGATACACCGGCTGGGGCAG
GCTGAGCCGGAAGCTGATCAACGGCATCCGGGACAAGCAGTCCGGCAAGACAATCCTGGATTTCCTGAAG
TCCGACGGCTTCGCCAACAGAAACTTCATGCAGCTGATCCACGACGACAGCCTGACCTTTAAAGAGGACA
TCCAGAAAGCCCAGGTGTCCGGCCAGGGCGATAGCCTGCACGAGCACATTGCCAATCTGGCCGGCAGCCC
CGCCATTAAGAAGGGCATCCTGCAGACAGTGAAGGTGGTGGACGAGCTCGTGAAAGTGATGGGCCGGCAC
AAGCCCGAGAACATCGTGATCGAAATGGCCAGAGAGAACCAGACCACCCAGAAGGGACAGAAGAACAGCC
GCGAGAGAATGAAGCGGATCGAAGAGGGCATCAAAGAGCTGGGCAGCCAGATCCTGAAAGAACACCCCGT
GGAAAACACCCAGCTGCAGAACGAGAAGCTGTACCTGTACTACCTGCAGAATGGGCGGGATATGTACGTG
GACCAGGAACTGGACATCAACCGGCTGTCCGACTACGATGTGGACGCTATCGTGCCTCAGAGCTTTCTGA
AGGACGACTCCATCGACAACAAGGTGCTGACCAGAAGCGACAAGAACCGGGGCAAGAGCGACAACGTGCC
CTCCGAAGAGGTCGTGAAGAAGATGAAGAACTACTGGCGGCAGCTGCTGAACGCCAAGCTGATTACCCAG
AGAAAGTTCGACAATCTGACCAAGGCCGAGAGAGGCGGCCTGAGCGAACTGGATAAGGCCGGCTTCATCA
AGAGACAGCTGGTGGAAACCCGGCAGATCACAAAGCACGTGGCACAGATCCTGGACTCCCGGATGAACAC
TAAGTACGACGAGAATGACAAGCTGATCCGGGAAGTGAAAGTGATCACCCTGAAGTCCAAGCTGGTGTCC
GATTTCCGGAAGGATTTCCAGTTTTACAAAGTGCGCGAGATCAACAACTACCACCACGCCCACGACGCCT
ACCTGAACGCCGTCGTGGGAACCGCCCTGATCAAAAAGTACCCTAAGCTGGAAAGCGAGTTCGTGTACGG
CGACTACAAGGTGTACGACGTGCGGAAGATGATCGCCAAGAGCGAGCAGGAAATCGGCAAGGCTACCGCC
AAGTACTTCTTCTACAGCAACATCATGAACTTTTTCAAGACCGAGATTACCCTGGCCAACGGCGAGATCC
GGAAGCGGCCTCTGATCGAGACAAACGGCGAAACCGGGGAGATCGTGTGGGATAAGGGCCGGGATTTTGC
CACCGTGCGGAAAGTGCTGAGCATGCCCCAAGTGAATATCGTGAAAAAGACCGAGGTGCAGACAGGCGGC
TTCAGCAAAGAGTCTATCCTGCCCAAGAGGAACAGCGATAAGCTGATCGCCAGAAAGAAGGACTGGGACC
CTAAGAAGTACGGCGGCTTCGACAGCCCCACCGTGGCCTATTCTGTGCTGGTGGTGGCCAAAGTGGAAAA
GGGCAAGTCCAAGAAACTGAAGAGTGTGAAAGAGCTGCTGGGGATCACCATCATGGAAAGAAGCAGCTTC
GAGAAGAATCCCATCGACTTTCTGGAAGCCAAGGGCTACAAAGAAGTGAAAAAGGACCTGATCATCAAGC
TGCCTAAGTACTCCCTGTTCGAGCTGGAAAACGGCCGGAAGAGAATGCTGGCCTCTGCCGGCGAACTGCA
GAAGGGAAACGAACTGGCCCTGCCCTCCAAATATGTGAACTTCCTGTACCTGGCCAGCCACTATGAGAAG
CTGAAGGGCTCCCCCGAGGATAATGAGCAGAAACAGCTGTTTGTGGAACAGCACAAGCACTACCTGGACG
AGATCATCGAGCAGATCAGCGAGTTCTCCAAGAGAGTGATCCTGGCCGACGCTAATCTGGACAAAGTGCT
GTCCGCCTACAACAAGCACCGGGATAAGCCCATCAGAGAGCAGGCCGAGAATATCATCCACCTGTTTACC
CTGACCAATCTGGGAGCCCCTGCCGCCTTCAAGTACTTTGACACCACCATCGACCGGAAGAGGTACACCA
GCACCAAAGAGGTGCTGGACGCCACCCTGATCCACCAGAGCATCACCGGCCTGTACGAGACACGGATCGA
CCTGTCTCAGCTGGGAGGCGACGGACCTAAGAAAAAGAGGAAGGTGGCTAGCGGCAGTGGAGAGGGCAGA
GGAAGTCTGCTAACATGCGGTGACGTCGAGGAGAATCCTGGCCCAGTGAGCAAGGGCGAGGAGCTGTTCA
CCGGGGTGGTGCCCATCCTGGTCGAGCTGGACGGCGACGTAAACGGCCACAAGTTCAGCGTGTCCGGCGA
GGGCGAGGGCGATGCCACCTACGGCAAGCTGACCCTGAAGTTCATCTGCACCACCGGCAAGCTGCCCGTG
CCCTGGCCCACCCTCGTGACCACCCTGACCTACGGCGTGCAGTGCTTCAGCCGCTACCCCGACCACATGA
AGCAGCACGACTTCTTCAAGTCCGCCATGCCCGAAGGCTACGTCCAGGAGCGCACCATCTTCTTCAAGGA
CGACGGCAACTACAAGACCCGCGCCGAGGTGAAGTTCGAGGGCGACACCCTGGTGAACCGCATCGAGCTG
AAGGGCATCGACTTCAAGGAGGACGGCAACATCCTGGGGCACAAGCTGGAGTACAACTACAACAGCCACA
ACGTCTATATCATGGCCGACAAGCAGAAGAACGGCATCAAGGTGAACTTCAAGATCCGCCACAACATCGA
GGACGGCAGCGTGCAGCTCGCCGACCACTACCAGCAGAACACCCCCATCGGCGACGGCCCCGTGCTGCTG
CCCGACAACCACTACCTGAGCACCCAGTCCGCCCTGAGCAAAGACCCCAACGAGAAGCGCGATCACATGG
TCCTGCTGGAGTTCGTGACCGCCGCCGGGATCACTCTCGGCATGGACGAGCTGTACAAGTAAGAATTCGA
TATCAAGCTTATCGATAATCAACAACTTGTTTATTGCAGCTTATAATGGTTACAAATAAAGCAATAGCAT
CACAAATTTCACAAATAAAGCATTTTTTTCACTGCATTCTAGTTGTGGTTTGTCCAAACTCATCAATGTA
TCTTAGACGTCAGGTGGCACTTTTCGGGGAAATGTGCGCGGAACCCCTATTTGTTTATTTTTCTAAATAC
ATTCAAATATGTATCCGCTCATGAGACAATAACCCTGATAAATGCTTCAATAATATTGAAAAAGGAAGAG
TATGAGTATTCAACATTTCCGTGTCGCCCTTATTCCCTTTTTTGCGGCATTTTGCCTTCCTGTTTTTGCT
CACCCAGAAACGCTGGTGAAAGTAAAAGATGCTGAAGATCAGTTGGG
Features (pLannotate 1.2.2; 12 found; start..end, strand, type, name):
    916..1504    +  rep_origin     ori: high-copy-number ColE1/pMB1/pBR322/pUC origin of replication
   1637..1712    -  misc_RNA       gRNA scaffold: guide RNA scaffold for the Streptococcus pyogenes CRISPR/Cas9 system
   1741..1981    -  promoter       U6 promoter: RNA polymerase III promoter for human U6 snRNA
   1991..2053    +  rep_origin     RSF ori (fragment): Plasmids containing the RSF 1030 origin of replication can be propagated in E. coli cells that contain additional plasmids with compatible origins.
   2062..2087    +  CDS            small t antigen (fragment): SV40 (simian virus 40) small t antigen
   2094..3272    +  promoter       EF-1α promoter: strong constitutive promoter for human elongation factor EF-1α
   5022..9122    +  CDS            Cas9: Cas9 (Csn1) endonuclease from the Streptococcus pyogenes Type II CRISPR/Cas system generates RNA-guided double strand breaks in DNA
   9216..9932    +  CDS            EGFP: the original enhanced GFP (Yang et al., 1996) mammalian codon-optimized
   9933..9957    +  misc_feature   MCS (fragment): pBluescript multiple cloning site
   9964..10085   +  polyA_signal   SV40 poly(A) signal: SV40 polyadenylation signal
  10117..10221   +  promoter       AmpR promoter: bla
  10222..745     +  CDS            AmpR (across the origin): β-lactamase; bla; confers resistance to ampicillin, carbenicillin, and related antibiotics
