[The description below was written by a language model from this plasmid's Addgene catalogue record and pLannotate feature annotations shown in this document.]
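Description:
pEf1a-superDn29-dCas9-P2A-GFP is a 10.3 kb mammalian expression plasmid built on the pCB212 backbone. It is propagated in E. coli at high copy from a ColE1/pUC-type origin and selected with ampicillin through a β-lactamase cassette driven by its own promoter. There is no mammalian drug-resistance marker; GFP fluorescence is the only recorded means of identifying transfected cells.

The main transcription unit is driven by the strong constitutive human EF-1α promoter and ends at an SV40 polyadenylation signal. It encodes a human codon-optimized, engineered Dn29 recombinase variant ("superDn29") carrying eleven substitutions (M6I, E70G, A224P, G227V, I233K, K248R, I303K, Q332K, N341Q, L388P, Y404C). This variant is fused to catalytically dead Streptococcus pyogenes Cas9, with SV40 nuclear localization signals at both the N and C termini of the insert. The automated annotation does not label the recombinase, but the unannotated stretch between the promoter and the Cas9 coding sequence is consistent with its position upstream of dCas9. The annotation also labels the Cas9 region generically rather than as the nuclease-dead form. A P2A self-cleaving peptide follows the fusion and links it to EGFP, so the reporter is made from the same transcript as a separate protein.

On the opposite strand, a human U6 RNA polymerase III promoter drives a guide RNA with the S. pyogenes scaffold. According to the record, this guide is H1-g3, which targets the attH1 site in the human genome. The dCas9 moiety provides RNA-guided DNA binding without cleavage, presumably directing the recombinase to that site. The construct comes from work on site-specific DNA insertion into the human genome with engineered recombinases. The short RSF ori, small t antigen and MCS hits are annotated only as fragments and are probably residual backbone sequence.
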