Addgene plasmid #247156: pEf1a-superDn29-dCas9-P2A-GFP
Purpose: Mammalian expression of a human codon optimized engineered superDn29 recombinase fused to dCas9 and gRNA expression casette for targeting attH1 with H1-g3
Depositing lab: Patrick Hsu. Publication: Site-specific DNA insertion into the human genome with engineered recombinases. Fanton A, Bartie LJ, Martins JQ, Tran VQ, Goudy L, Kernick C, Durrant MG, Wei J, Armour-Garb Z, Pawluk A, Konermann S, Marson A, Gilbert LA, Roth TL, Hsu PD. Nat Biotechnol. 2025 Nov 6. doi: 10.1038/s41587-025-02895-3. PubMed 41199024.
Backbone
  Vector backbone: pCB212
  Vector type: Mammalian Expression
  Selectable markers: GFP
Growth in bacteria
  Bacterial resistance: Ampicillin, 100 μg/mL
  Growth temperature: 37°C
  Growth strain: DH5alpha
  Copy number: High Copy
Gene/Insert
  Gene/Insert name: superDn29-dCas9-P2A-GFP
  gRNA/shRNA sequence: AGTGTGTATTCTGCTGTTGT
  Species: H. sapiens (human), Synthetic
  Mutation: M6I/E70G/A224P/G227V/I233K/K248R/I303K/Q332K/N341Q/L388P/Y404C
  Promoter: Ef1a
  Tag / fusion protein: SV40 NLS (N terminal on insert); SV40 NLS (C terminal on insert)
  Cloning method: Gibson Cloning
Terms and licenses: Academic/Nonprofit Terms; Industry Terms: Not Available to Industry
Depositor comments: Please visit https://doi.org/10.1101/2024.11.01.621560 for bioRxiv preprint.
How to cite: pEf1a-superDn29-dCas9-P2A-GFP was a gift from Patrick Hsu (Addgene plasmid # 247156 ; http://n2t.net/addgene:247156 ; RRID:Addgene_247156)
